Addgene plasmid #134210: pKM377
Purpose: Baculovirus expression of CENP-HKM and His-CENP-I
Depositing lab: Iain Cheeseman. Depositing organization: Whitehead Institute for Biomedical Research. Publication: The CENP-L-N Complex Forms a Critical Node in an Integrated Meshwork of Interactions at the Centromere-Kinetochore Interface. McKinley KL, Sekulic N, Guo LY, Tsinman T, Black BE, Cheeseman IM. Mol Cell. 2015 Dec 17;60(6):886-98. doi: 10.1016/j.molcel.2015.10.027. Epub 2015 Nov 19. PubMed 26698661.
Backbone
  Vector backbone: pACEBac1
  Vector type: Insect Expression
Growth in bacteria
  Bacterial resistance: Gentamicin, 10 μg/mL
  Growth temperature: 37°C
  Growth strain: DH5alpha
  Copy number: High Copy
Gene/Insert
  Gene/Insert name: CENP-H/K/M untagged + his-I
  Species: H. sapiens (human)
  Cloning method: Restriction Enzyme; 5′ cloning site BstX (unknown if destroyed); 3′ cloning site IceU (unknown if destroyed)
Terms and licenses: Academic/Nonprofit Terms; Industry Terms: Not Available to Industry
How to cite: pKM377 was a gift from Iain Cheeseman (Addgene plasmid # 134210 ; http://n2t.net/addgene:134210 ; RRID:Addgene_134210)
