[The description below was written by a language model from this plasmid's Addgene catalogue record and pLannotate feature annotations shown in this document.]
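Description:
pKM377 is an insect-cell (baculovirus) expression plasmid built on the pACEBac1 acceptor backbone of the MultiBac system, designed to co-express four human inner-kinetochore proteins from a single construct. It is about 9.2 kb. In E. coli it is maintained through a high-copy ColE1/pUC-type origin and selected with gentamicin via the aacC1 acetyltransferase gene, which is driven by an integron Pc promoter. The annotated Tn7L and Tn7R ends allow Tn7 transposition of the expression cargo into a bacmid carrying a Tn7 attachment site, generating recombinant baculovirus genomes. A single loxP site permits Cre-mediated fusion with compatible donor plasmids, a standard feature of this vector family.

The payload consists of four tandem, same-orientation expression cassettes, each with its own polyhedrin promoter (a very late, strong promoter from Autographa californica nucleopolyhedrovirus) and its own SV40 polyadenylation signal. In order, they encode CENP-H, CENP-K, CENP-M and CENP-I. The first three are untagged. CENP-I is preceded by a short sequence that the annotation software matched to part of a composite tag and that corresponds to the His tag stated in the record. The repeated short hits to SV40 large T antigen and to a T7 gene 10 solubility tag recur after every cassette. They most likely reflect backbone terminator and multiplication-module sequence rather than functional coding elements.

Expressing all four subunits from one virus supports stoichiometric assembly of the CENP-H/I/K/M complex in infected insect cells, with affinity purification of the whole complex through His-CENP-I. This suits biochemical studies of interactions at the centromere-kinetochore interface.
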