Features (pLannotate 1.2.2; 27 found; start..end, strand, type, name):
     47..75      -  promoter       Pc promoter: intI1 (promoter lies within the coding sequence); class 1 integron promoter
    146..179     +  protein_bind   loxP: Cre-mediated recombination occurs in the 8-bp core sequence (GCATACAT). Cre recombinase
    256..347     +  promoter       polyhedrin promoter: polh from Autographa californica; promoter for the baculovirus polyhedrin gene
    390..1130    +  CDS            CENPH: CENPH_HUMAN - Also known as ICEN35. Experimental evidence at protein level: Swiss-Prot protein existence level 1. Component of the CENPA-NAC (nucleosome-associated) complex, a complex that plays a central role in assembly of kinetochore proteins, mitotic progression and chromosome segregation. The CENPA-NAC complex recruits the CENPA-CAD (nucleosome distal) complex and may be involved in incorporation of newly synthesized CENPA into centromeres. Required for chromosome congression and efficiently align the chromosomes on a metaphase plate. From Homo sapiens (Human).
   1212..1295    +  CDS            large T antigen (fragment): large T antigen from SV40 (simian virus 40)
   1318..1452    +  polyA_signal   SV40 poly(A) signal: SV40 polyadenylation signal
   1481..1530    +  CDS            SET1 (fragment): solubility-enhancement tag derived from T7 phage gene 10B
   1624..1715    +  promoter       polyhedrin promoter: polh from Autographa californica; promoter for the baculovirus polyhedrin gene
   1758..2564    +  CDS            CENPK: CENPK_HUMAN - Also known as ICEN37. Experimental evidence at protein level: Swiss-Prot protein existence level 1. Component of the CENPA-CAD (nucleosome distal) complex, a complex recruited to centromeres which is involved in assembly of kinetochore proteins, mitotic progression and chromosome segregation. May be involved in incorporation of newly synthesized CENPA into centromeres via its interaction with the CENPA-NAC complex. Acts in coordination with KNL1 to recruit the NDC80 complex to the outer kinetochore. From Homo sapiens (Human).
   2646..2729    +  CDS            large T antigen (fragment): large T antigen from SV40 (simian virus 40)
   2752..2886    +  polyA_signal   SV40 poly(A) signal: SV40 polyadenylation signal
   2915..2964    +  CDS            SET1 (fragment): solubility-enhancement tag derived from T7 phage gene 10B
   3058..3149    +  promoter       polyhedrin promoter: polh from Autographa californica; promoter for the baculovirus polyhedrin gene
   3213..3752    +  CDS            CENPM: CENPM_HUMAN - Also known as C22orf18, ICEN39, PANE1. Experimental evidence at protein level: Swiss-Prot protein existence level 1. Component of the CENPA-NAC (nucleosome-associated) complex, a complex that plays a central role in assembly of kinetochore proteins, mitotic progression and chromosome segregation. The CENPA-NAC complex recruits the CENPA-CAD (nucleosome distal) complex and may be involved in incorporation of newly synthesized CENPA into centromeres. From Homo sapiens (Human).
   3850..3933    +  CDS            large T antigen (fragment): large T antigen from SV40 (simian virus 40)
   3956..4090    +  polyA_signal   SV40 poly(A) signal: SV40 polyadenylation signal
   4119..4168    +  CDS            SET1 (fragment): solubility-enhancement tag derived from T7 phage gene 10B
   4262..4353    +  promoter       polyhedrin promoter: polh from Autographa californica; promoter for the baculovirus polyhedrin gene
   4402..4421    +  CDS            capTEV™ (fragment): composite tag for in vivo biotinylation, TEV protease cleavage, and 6xHis tagging
   4432..6699    +  CDS            CENPI: CENPI_HUMAN - Also known as FSHPRH1, ICEN19, LRPR1. Experimental evidence at protein level: Swiss-Prot protein existence level 1. Component of the CENPA-CAD (nucleosome distal) complex, a complex recruited to centromeres which is involved in assembly of kinetochore proteins, mitotic progression and chromosome segregation. May be involved in incorporation of newly synthesized CENPA into centromeres via its interaction with the CENPA-NAC complex. Required for the localization of CENPF, MAD1L1 and MAD2 (MAD2L1 or MAD2L2) to kinetochores. Involved in the response of gonadal tissues to follicle- st
   6803..6886    +  CDS            large T antigen (fragment): large T antigen from SV40 (simian virus 40)
   6909..7043    +  polyA_signal   SV40 poly(A) signal: SV40 polyadenylation signal
   7072..7121    +  CDS            SET1 (fragment): solubility-enhancement tag derived from T7 phage gene 10B
   7164..7329    -  mobile_element Tn7L: mini-Tn7 element (left end of the Tn7 transposon) Tn7
   7519..8107    +  rep_origin     ori: high-copy-number ColE1/pMB1/pBR322/pUC origin of replication
   8242..8465    -  mobile_element Tn7R: mini-Tn7 element (right end of the Tn7 transposon) Tn7
   8532..9065    -  CDS            GmR: gentamycin acetyltransferase; aacC1; confers resistance to gentamycin
>Addgene plasmid #134210 | pKM377 | addgene full sequence | sequence record 272291 | Addgene NGS Result
CAAGGTTCTGGACCAGTTGCGTGAGCGCATACGCTACTTGCATTACAGTTTACGAACCGAACAGGCTTAT
GTCAACTGGGTTCGTGCCTTCATCCGTTTCCACGGTGTGCGTCACCCGGCAACCTTGGGCAGCAGCGAAG
TCGCCATAACTTCGTATAGCATACATTATACGAAGTTATCTGTAACTATAACGGTCCTAAGGTAGCGAGT
TTAAACACTAGTATCGATTCGCGACCTACTCCGGAATATTAATAGATCATGGAGATAATTAAAATGATAA
CCATCTCGCAAATAAATAAGTATTTTACTGTTTTCGTAACAGTTTTGTAATAAAAAAACCTATAAATATT
CCGGATTATTCATACCGTCCCACCATCGGGCGCGGATCCATGGAGGAACAGCCACAAATGCAGGATGCCG
ATGAACCAGCAGACTCAGGAGGTGAAGGTCGCGCAGGAGGCCCGCCACAAGTTGCCGGAGCACAAGCAGC
GTGTAGTGAGGATCGTATGACCCTGCTGCTGCGCCTGCGTGCACAAACAAAACAGCAACTGCTGGAGTAT
AAAAGCATGGTCGATGCCAGCGAAGAAAAAACCCCAGAGCAAATCATGCAAGAGAAACAAATCGAGGCCA
AAATCGAGGACCTGGAAAACGAAATTGAAGAAGTGAAAGTCGCCTTTGAGATCAAAAAACTGGCCCTGGA
TCGTATGCGTCTGTCTACAGCCCTGAAAAAAAACCTGGAGAAAATCAGTCGTCAGTCAAGCGTTCTGATG
GACAACATGAAACACCTGCTGGAACTGAACAAACTGATCATGAAATCTCAGCAAGAGTCGTGGGATCTGG
AGGAGAAACTGCTGGATATTCGTAAAAAACGCCTGCAGCTGAAACAAGCAAGCGAGTCTAAACTGCTCGA
GATCCAGACCGAAAAAAACAAACAGAAAATCGACCTGGACAGCATGGAAAATTCCGAGCGTATCAAAATC
ATCCGCCAGAATCTGCAGATGGAAATCAAAATCACCACCGTCATCCAACACGTCTTTCAGAACCTGATCC
TGGGTAGCAAAGTGAATTGGGCCGAGGACCCTGCCCTGAAAGAGATTGTTCTGCAACTGGAGAAAAATGT
GGACATGATGTGAGTCGACGAGCTCACTTGTCGCGGCCGCTTTCGAATCTAGAGCCTGCAGTCTCGACAA
GCTTGTCGAGAAGTACTAGAGGATCATAATCAGCCATACCACATTTGTAGAGGTTTTACTTGCTTTAAAA
AACCTCCCACACCTCCCCCTGAACCTGAAACATAAAATGAATGCAATTGTTGTTGTTAACTTGTTTATTG
CAGCTTATAATGGTTACAAATAAAGCAATAGCATCACAAATTTCACAAATAAAGCATTTTTTTCACTGCA
TTCTAGTTGTGGTTTGTCCAAACTCATCAATGTATCTTATCATGTCTGGATCTGATCACTGCTTGAGCCT
AGAAGATCCGGCTGCTAACAAAGCCCGAAAGGAAGCTGAGTTGGCTGCTGCCACCGCTGAGCAATAACTA
TCATAACCCCTAGGGTATACCCATCTAAGGTAGCGAGTTTAAACACTAGTATCGATTCGCGACCTACTCC
GGAATATTAATAGATCATGGAGATAATTAAAATGATAACCATCTCGCAAATAAATAAGTATTTTACTGTT
TTCGTAACAGTTTTGTAATAAAAAAACCTATAAATATTCCGGATTATTCATACCGTCCCACCATCGGGCG
CGGATCCATGAACCAGGAGGATCTGGACCCTGATAGTACTACCGATGTCGGTGATGTGACCAATACCGAA
GAAGAGCTGATTCGTGAGTGTGAAGAAATGTGGAAAGACATGGAGGAATGCCAAAACAAACTGAGCCTGA
TTGGAACCGAAACTCTGACCGATAGCAATGCCCAACTGAGTCTGCTGATTATGCAGGTGAAATGCCTGAC
TGCTGAACTGAGCCAATGGCAGAAAAAAACACCGGAAACCATCCCGCTGACTGAAGATGTGCTGATTACG
CTGGGTAAAGAAGAATTTCAGAAACTGCGCCAGGACCTGGAAATGGTGCTGTCTACCAAAGAGTCCAAAA
ACGAAAAACTGAAAGAGGACCTGGAGCGTGAACAACGTTGGCTGGACGAACAGCAGCAAATCATGGAATC
CCTGAACGTTCTGCACTCTGAGCTGAAAAACAAAGTGGAAACCTTTAGCGAAAGCCGTATCTTTAACGAA
CTGAAAACAAAAATGCTGAACATCAAAGAGTATAAAGAGAAACTGCTGAGTACACTGGGGGAATTTCTGG
AAGATCACTTCCCTCTGCCTGATCGTAGTGTTAAAAAAAAAAAAAAAAACATCCAAGAAAGCTCCGTGAA
CCTGATCACTCTGCACGAGATGCTGGAAATCCTGATTAATCGCCTGTTTGACGTGCCACACGACCCTTAT
GTGAAAATCTCCGACAGCTTCTGGCCTCCTTATGTTGAACTGCTGCTGCGTAATGGTATTGCACTGCGTC
ATCCAGAGGACCCTACCCGTATTCGTCTGGAGGCGTTCCATCAATAAGTCGACGAGCTCACTTGTCGCGG
CCGCTTTCGAATCTAGAGCCTGCAGTCTCGACAAGCTTGTCGAGAAGTACTAGAGGATCATAATCAGCCA
TACCACATTTGTAGAGGTTTTACTTGCTTTAAAAAACCTCCCACACCTCCCCCTGAACCTGAAACATAAA
ATGAATGCAATTGTTGTTGTTAACTTGTTTATTGCAGCTTATAATGGTTACAAATAAAGCAATAGCATCA
CAAATTTCACAAATAAAGCATTTTTTTCACTGCATTCTAGTTGTGGTTTGTCCAAACTCATCAATGTATC
TTATCATGTCTGGATCTGATCACTGCTTGAGCCTAGAAGATCCGGCTGCTAACAAAGCCCGAAAGGAAGC
TGAGTTGGCTGCTGCCACCGCTGAGCAATAACTATCATAACCCCTAGGGTATACCCATCTAAGGTAGCGA
GTTTAAACACTAGTATCGATTCGCGACCTACTCCGGAATATTAATAGATCATGGAGATAATTAAAATGAT
AACCATCTCGCAAATAAATAAGTATTTTACTGTTTTCGTAACAGTTTTGTAATAAAAAAACCTATAAATA
TTCCGGATTATTCATACCGTCCCACCATCGGGCGCGGATCCAACTCCTAAAAAACCGCCACCATGTCGGT
GTTGAGGCCCCTGGACAAGCTGCCCGGCCTGAACACGGCCACAATCTTGCTGGTGGGCACGGAGGATGCT
CTTCTGCAGCAGCTGGCGGACTCGATGCTCAAAGAGGACTGCGCCTCCGAGCTGAAGGTCCACTTGGCAA
AGTCCCTCCCTTTGCCCTCCAGTGTGAATCGGCCCCGAATTGACCTGATCGTGTTTGTGGTTAATCTTCA
CAGCAAATACAGTCTCCAGAACACAGAGGAGTCCCTGCGCCATGTGGATGCCAGCTTCTTCTTGGGGAAG
GTGTGTTTCCTCGCCACAGGTGCTGGGCGGGAGAGCCACTGCAGCATTCACCGGCACACCGTGGTGAAGC
TGGCCCACACCTATCAAAGCCCCCTGCTCTACTGTGACCTGGAGGTGGAAGGCTTTAGGGCCACCATGGC
GCAGCGCCTGGTGCGCGTGCTGCAGATCTGTGCTGGCCACGTGCCCGGTGTCTCAGCTCTGAACCTGCTG
TCCCTGCTGAGAAGCTCTGAGGGCCCCTCCCTGGAGGACCTGTGAGAATTCAAAGGCCTACGTCGACGAG
CTCACTTGTCGCGGCCGCTTTCGAATCTAGAGCCTGCAGTCTCGACAAGCTTGTCGAGAAGTACTAGAGG
ATCATAATCAGCCATACCACATTTGTAGAGGTTTTACTTGCTTTAAAAAACCTCCCACACCTCCCCCTGA
ACCTGAAACATAAAATGAATGCAATTGTTGTTGTTAACTTGTTTATTGCAGCTTATAATGGTTACAAATA
AAGCAATAGCATCACAAATTTCACAAATAAAGCATTTTTTTCACTGCATTCTAGTTGTGGTTTGTCCAAA
CTCATCAATGTATCTTATCATGTCTGGATCTGATCACTGCTTGAGCCTAGAAGATCCGGCTGCTAACAAA
GCCCGAAAGGAAGCTGAGTTGGCTGCTGCCACCGCTGAGCAATAACTATCATAACCCCTAGGGTATACCC
ATCTAAGGTAGCGAGTTTAAACACTAGTATCGATTCGCGACCTACTCCGGAATATTAATAGATCATGGAG
ATAATTAAAATGATAACCATCTCGCAAATAAATAAGTATTTTACTGTTTTCGTAACAGTTTTGTAATAAA
AAAACCTATAAATATTCCGGATTATTCATACCGTCCCACCATCGGGCGCGGATCCATGCATCATCATCAT
CATCATCATGGCAGCGGCAGCATGAGCCCACAGAAACGTGTAAAAAATGTCCAGGCCCAGAACCGTACCA
GTCAAGGCAGTAGCAGCTTCCAAACAACCCTGTCAGCATGGAAAGTGAAACAGGACCCGAGCAACAGCAA
AAACATCTCTAAACATGGCCAGAATAACCCAGTTGGCGACTATGAGCACGCCGATGATCAAGCAGAAGAG
GACGCCCTGCAAATGGCGGTAGGCTATTTCGAAAAAGGCCCTATCAAAGCCAGTCAGAACAAAGACAAAA
CGCTGGAGAAACACCTGAAAACCGTGGAGAACGTGGCATGGAAAAATGGTCTGGCGAGCGAAGAAATCGA
CATCCTGCTGAATATTGCCCTGAGCGGCAAATTTGGTAATGCCGTGAATACCCGTATCCTGAAATGTATG
ATCCCGGCAACCGTGATTAGTGAAGATTCCGTCGTGAAAGCGGTGTCATGGCTGTGTGTTGGCAAATGTT
CCGGTAGCACGAAAGTTCTGTTCTATCGCTGGCTGGTTGCCATGTTCGATTTTATCGACCGTAAAGAGCA
GATCAACCTGCTGTATGGCTTCTTCTTTGCCTCACTGCAGGACGATGCCCTGTGTCCTTATGTGTGTCAC
CTGCTGTATCTGCTGACCAAAAAAGAAAACGTCAAACCTTTCCGTGTCCGTAAACTGCTGGACCTGCAAG
CCAAAATGGGTATGCAGCCTCACCTGCAAGCACTGCTGTCTCTGTATAAATTCTTTGCCCCGGCACTGAT
TTCCGTTAGTCTGCCGGTTCGTAAAAAAATCTATTTCAAAAACAGCGAGAACCTGTGGAAAACGGCTCTG
CTGGCCGTTAAACAGCGTAATCGTGGTCCTTCTCCTGAACCGCTGAAACTGATGCTGGGACCGGCTAACG
TTCGTCCGCTGAAACGTAAATGGAACTCCCTGTCGGTGATTCCAGTACTGAACTCAAGCTCGTATACTAA
AGAGTGTGGTAAAAAAGAGATGAGCCTGAGCGATTGTCTGAATCGTAGTGGCTCCTTCCCTCTGGAGCAG
CTGCAATCTTTCCCACAACTGCTGCAAAACATCCATTGTCTGGAACTGCCTAGCCAAATGGGCTCTGTGC
TGAACAATTCGCTGCTGCTGCACTATATCAACTGTGTCCGTGATGAACCAGTTCTGCTGCGCTTCTATTA
TTGGCTGTCTCAGACTCTGCAGGAAGAGTGTATCTGGTATAAAGTGAACAACTATGAGCGTGGTAAAGAG
TTCACTAACTTTCTCGACACCATTATTCGTGCCGAATGCTTTCTGCAAGAGGGCTTCTATTCCTGTGAAG
CGTTCCTGTATAAAAGCCTGCCACTGTGGGATGGGCTGTGTTGTCGTAGCCAGTTTCTGCAACTGGTGAG
CTGGATTCCTTTTAGCAGCTTTAGCGAGGTTAAACCGCTGCTGTTTGACCATCTGGCACAGCTGTTCTTC
ACCAGCACCATCTATTTCAAATGCTCCGTGCTGCAATCCCTGAAAGAGCTGCTGCAAAATTGGCTGCTGT
GGCTGTCTATGGATATTCACATGAAACCGGTGACCAATTCTCCTCTGGAAACCACTCTGGGTGGTTCTAT
GAATAGCGTGAGCAAACTGATCCACTATGTGGGTTGGCTGAGTACAACCGCAATGCGTCTGGAGAGCAAC
AACACCTTTCTGCTGCATTTCATCCTGGACTTCTATGAGAAAGTGTGTGACATCTATATCAATTATAACC
TGCCTCTGGTTGTGCTGTTCCCTCCTGGCATCTTCTATAGCGCCCTGCTGTCTCTGGATACTAGCATCCT
GAATCAACTGTGCTTCATTATGCACCGTTATCGTAAAAACCTGACGGCGGCGAAAAAAAACGAGCTGGTA
CAGAAAACCAAAAGCGAGTTCAACTTCAGCTCCAAAACCTATCAAGAGTTTAATCATTATCTGACCTCCA
TGGTCGGGTGTCTGTGGACATCAAAACCGTTCGGTAAAGGCATCTATATCGACCCGGAGATCCTGGAAAA
AACGGGTGTAGCCGAGTATAAAAACTCCCTGAACGTGGTCCACCATCCGTCATTTCTGTCTTATGCTGTG
TCCTTCCTGCTGCAGGAATCTCCTGAAGAGCGTACCGTTAATGTGAGCAGTATTCGTGGCAAAAAATGGT
CGTGGTATCTGGACTATCTGTTCTCTCAAGGTCTGCAAGGGCTGAAACTGTTTATCCGTAGCAGCGTTCA
CCATAGCAGTATCCCTCGTGCTGAAGGGATCAACTGTAATAACCAGTATCTGGAGTGAGAATTCAAAGGC
CTACGTCGACGAGCTCACTTGTCGCGGCCGCTTTCGAATCTAGAGCCTGCAGTCTCGACAAGCTTGTCGA
GAAGTACTAGAGGATCATAATCAGCCATACCACATTTGTAGAGGTTTTACTTGCTTTAAAAAACCTCCCA
CACCTCCCCCTGAACCTGAAACATAAAATGAATGCAATTGTTGTTGTTAACTTGTTTATTGCAGCTTATA
ATGGTTACAAATAAAGCAATAGCATCACAAATTTCACAAATAAAGCATTTTTTTCACTGCATTCTAGTTG
TGGTTTGTCCAAACTCATCAATGTATCTTATCATGTCTGGATCTGATCACTGCTTGAGCCTAGAAGATCC
GGCTGCTAACAAAGCCCGAAAGGAAGCTGAGTTGGCTGCTGCCACCGCTGAGCAATAACTATCATAACCC
CTAGGGTATACCCATCTAATTGGAACCAGATAAGTGAAATCTAGTTCCAAACTATTTTGTCATTTTTAAT
TTTCGTATTAGCTTACGACGCTACACCCAGTTCCCATCTATTTTGTCACTCTTCCCTAAATAATCCTTAA
AAACTCCATTTCCACCCCTCCCAGTTCCCAACTATTTTGTCCGCCCACAACCGGTTGACTTGGGTCAACT
GTCAGACCAAGTTTACTCATATATACTTTAGATTGATTTAAAACTTCATTTTTAATTTAAAAGGATCTAG
GTGAAGATCCTTTTTGATAATCTCATGACCAAAATCCCTTAACGTGAGTTTTCGTTCCACTGAGCGTCAG
ACCCCGTAGAAAAGATCAAAGGATCTTCTTGAGATCCTTTTTTTCTGCGCGTAATCTGCTGCTTGCAAAC
AAAAAAACCACCGCTACCAGCGGTGGTTTGTTTGCCGGATCAAGAGCTACCAACTCTTTTTCCGAAGGTA
ACTGGCTTCAGCAGAGCGCAGATACCAAATACTGTTCTTCTAGTGTAGCCGTAGTTAGGCCACCACTTCA
AGAACTCTGTAGCACCGCCTACATACCTCGCTCTGCTAATCCTGTTACCAGTGGCTGCTGCCAGTGGCGA
TAAGTCGTGTCTTACCGGGTTGGACTCAAGACGATAGTTACCGGATAAGGCGCAGCGGTCGGGCTGAACG
GGGGGTTCGTGCACACAGCCCAGCTTGGAGCGAACGACCTACACCGAACTGAGATACCTACAGCGTGAGC
TATGAGAAAGCGCCACGCTTCCCGAAGGGAGAAAGGCGGACAGGTATCCGGTAAGCGGCAGGGTCGGAAC
AGGAGAGCGCACGAGGGAGCTTCCAGGGGGAAACGCCTGGTATCTTTATAGTCCTGTCGGGTTTCGCCAC
CTCTGACTTGAGCGTCGATTTTTGTGATGCTCGTCAGGGGGGCGGAGCCTATGGAAAAACGCCAGCAACG
CGGCCTTTTTACGGTTCCTGGCCTTTTGCTGGCCTTTTGCTCACATGTTCTTTCCTGCGTTATCCCCTGA
TTGACTTGGGTCGCTCTTCCTGTGGATGCGCAGATGCCCTGCGTAAGCGGGTGTGGGCGGACAATAAAGT
CTTAAACTGAACAAAATAGATCTAAACTATGACAATAAAGTCTTAAACTAGACAGAATAGTTGTAAACTG
AAATCAGTCCAGTTATGCTGTGAAAAAGCATACTGGACTTTTGTTATGGCTAAAGCAAACTCTTCATTTT
CTGAAGTGCAAATTGCCCGTCGTATTAAAGAGGGGCGTGGCCAAGGGCATGTAAAGACTATATTCGCGGC
GTTGTGACAATTTACCGAACAACTCCGCGGCCGGGAAGCCGATCTCGGCTTGAACGAATTGTTAGGTGGC
GGTACTTGGGTCGATATCAAAGTGCATCACTTCTTCCCGTATGCCCAACTTTGTATAGAGAGCCACTGCG
GGATCGTCACCGTAATCTGCTTGCACGTAGATCACATAAGCACCAAGCGCGTTGGCCTCATGCTTGAGGA
GATTGATGAGCGCGGTGGCAATGCCCTGCCTCCGGTGCTCGCCGGAGACTGCGAGATCATAGATATAGAT
CTCACTACGCGGCTGCTCAAACTTGGGCAGAACGTAAGCCGCGAGAGCGCCAACAACCGCTTCTTGGTCG
AAGGCAGCAAGCGCGATGAATGTCTTACTACGGAGCAAGTTCCCGAGGTAATCGGAGTCCGGCTGATGTT
GGGAGTAGGTGGCTACGTCTCCGAACTCACGACCGAAAAGATCAAGAGCAGCCCGCATGGATTTGACTTG
GTCAGGGCCGAGCCTACATGTGCGAATGATGCCCATACTTGAGCCACCTAACTTTGTTTTAGGGCGACTG
CCCTGCTGCGTAACATCGTTGCTGCTGCGTAACATCGTTGCTGCTCCATAACATCAAACATCGACCCACG
GCGTAACGCGCTTGCTGCTTGGATGCCCGAGGCATAGACTGTACAAAAAAACAGTCATAACAAGCCATGA
AAACCGCCACTGCGCCGTTACCACCGCTGCGTTCGGT
